Addgene plasmid #228591: TMEM63A-W472K-peGFP-N1
Purpose: Expresses mouse TMEM63A-W472K-eGFP in mammalian cells
Depositing lab: Huanghe Yang. Depositing organization: Duke University. Publication: TMEM16 and OSCA/TMEM63 proteins share a conserved potential to permeate ions and phospholipids. Lowry AJ, Liang P, Song M, Serena Wan YC, Pei ZM, Yang H, Zhang Y. bioRxiv [Preprint]. 2024 Sep 3:2024.02.04.578431. doi: 10.1101/2024.02.04.578431. PubMed 38370744.
Backbone
  Vector backbone: peGFP-N1
  Vector type: Mammalian Expression
Growth in bacteria
  Bacterial resistance: Kanamycin, 50 μg/mL
  Growth temperature: 37°C
  Growth strain: DH5alpha
  Copy number: High Copy
Gene/Insert
  Gene/Insert name: TMEM63A/CSC1-like protein 1 isoform 1
  Species: M. musculus (mouse)
  Mutation: W472K
  Entrez Gene: Tmem63a (a.k.a. BC014795, Tmem64a)
  Cloning method: Other
Terms and licenses: Academic/Nonprofit Terms; Industry Terms: Not Available to Industry
Depositor comments: Please visit https://doi.org/10.1101/2024.02.04.578431 for bioRxiv preprint.
How to cite: TMEM63A-W472K-peGFP-N1 was a gift from Huanghe Yang (Addgene plasmid # 228591 ; http://n2t.net/addgene:228591 ; RRID:Addgene_228591)
