[The description below was written by a language model from this plasmid's Addgene catalogue record and pLannotate feature annotations shown in this document.]
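Description:
TMEM63A-W472K-peGFP-N1 is a mammalian expression plasmid of about 7.1 kb built on the peGFP-N1 backbone, designed to produce mouse TMEM63A (CSC1-like protein 1, isoform 1) carrying a W472K substitution and fused at its C-terminus to EGFP. The Tmem63a coding sequence sits downstream of the human cytomegalovirus immediate early enhancer and promoter and the remnant of the multiple cloning site. It runs directly into the mammalian codon-optimized EGFP open reading frame, so the two are translated as a single fluorescent fusion protein. Transcripts are terminated by the SV40 polyadenylation signal. The short large T antigen, ble and bGH poly(A) fragments called in the annotation appear to be partial matches to backbone sequence rather than functional parts.

In bacteria the plasmid replicates from a high-copy ColE1/pUC-type origin and is selected with kanamycin. The same Tn5 aminoglycoside phosphotransferase gene (NeoR/KanR) is preceded by both a bacterial bla promoter and the SV40 enhancer/early promoter and followed by the HSV TK poly(A) signal, so it can also confer G418 resistance on transfected mammalian cells. An f1 origin is present as well, which allows single-stranded DNA production.

TMEM63A is annotated as an osmosensitive, mechanosensitive cation channel. The associated study concerns the shared potential of TMEM16 and OSCA/TMEM63 family proteins to permeate ions and phospholipids. The construct is therefore suited to expressing the W472K point mutant in mammalian cells for functional comparison, with the EGFP tag identifying transfected cells and reporting protein localization. The record does not state the specific functional consequence of the mutation.
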