Features (pLannotate 1.2.2; 15 found; start..end, strand, type, name):
      1..364     +  enhancer       CMV enhancer: human cytomegalovirus immediate early enhancer
    365..568     +  promoter       CMV promoter: human cytomegalovirus (CMV) immediate early promoter
    591..671     +  misc_feature   MCS: multiple cloning site
    679..3090    +  CDS            Tmem63a: CSCL1_MOUSE - Also known as Kiaa0792. Experimental evidence at protein level: Swiss-Prot protein existence level 1. Acts as an osmosensitive calcium-permeable cation channel (PubMed:27045885). Mechanosensitive ion channel that converts mechanical stimuli into a flow of ion (PubMed:30382938). From Mus musculus (Mouse).
   3091..3810    +  CDS            EGFP: the original enhanced GFP (Yang et al., 1996) mammalian codon-optimized
   3827..3910    +  CDS            large T antigen (fragment): large T antigen from SV40 (simian virus 40)
   3933..4054    +  polyA_signal   SV40 poly(A) signal: SV40 polyadenylation signal
   4088..4516    -  rep_origin     f1 ori (sequence partly withheld): f1 bacteriophage origin of replication; arrow indicates direction of (+) strand synthesis
   4543..4647    +  promoter       AmpR promoter: bla
   4649..5006    +  promoter       SV40 promoter: SV40 enhancer and early promoter
   5041..5835    +  CDS            NeoR/KanR: aminoglycoside phosphotransferase from Tn5; aph(3')-II (or nptII); confers resistance to neomycin, kanamycin, and G418 (Geneticin®)
   5856..6008    +  CDS            ble (fragment): BLE_KLEPN - Experimental evidence at protein level: Swiss-Prot protein existence level 1. Binding protein with a strong affinity to the bleomycin family of antibiotics. Binds to CL990; an antimitotic-antibiotic compound. From Klebsiella pneumoniae.
   6067..6114    +  polyA_signal   HSV TK poly(A) signal: herpes simplex virus thymidine kinase polyadenylation signal (Cole and Stacy, 1985)
   6205..6221    -  polyA_signal   bGH poly(A) signal (fragment): bovine growth hormone polyadenylation signal
   6443..7031    +  rep_origin     ori: high-copy-number ColE1/pMB1/pBR322/pUC origin of replication
>Addgene plasmid #228591 | TMEM63A-W472K-peGFP-N1 | addgene full sequence | sequence record 454826 | Addgene NGS Result
TAGTTATTAATAGTAATCAATTACGGGGTCATTAGTTCATAGCCCATATATGGAGTTCCGCGTTACATAA
CTTACGGTAAATGGCCCGCCTGGCTGACCGCCCAACGACCCCCGCCCATTGACGTCAATAATGACGTATG
TTCCCATAGTAACGCCAATAGGGACTTTCCATTGACGTCAATGGGTGGAGTATTTACGGTAAACTGCCCA
CTTGGCAGTACATCAAGTGTATCATATGCCAAGTACGCCCCCTATTGACGTCAATGACGGTAAATGGCCC
GCCTGGCATTATGTCCAGTACATGACCTTATGGGACTTTCCTACTTGGCAGTACATCTACGTATTAGTCA
TCGCTATTACCATGGTGATGCGGTTTTGGCAGTACATCAATGGGCGTGGATAGCGGTTTGACTCACGGGG
ATTTCCAAGTCTCCACCCCATTGACGTCAATGGGAGTTTGTTTTGGCACCAAAATCAACGGGACTTTCCA
AAATGTCGTAACAACTCCGCCCCATTGACGCAAATGGGCGGTAGGCGTGTACGGTGGGAGGTCTATATAA
GCAGAGCTGGTTTAGTGAACCGTCAGATCCGCTAGCGCTACCGGACTCAGATCTCGAGCTCAAGCTTCGA
ATTCTGCAGTCGACGGTACCGCGGGCCCGGGATCCACCGGTCGCCACCATGACCAGCTCCCCGTTCCTGG
ATCCCTGGCCGTCCAAGGCTGTGTTTGTCCGTGAGCGCCTGGGTCTTGGCGAACGTCCCAATGACTCCTA
TTGCTACAACTCAGCCAAAAACAGCACTGTGCTCCAAGGGGTCACCTTTGGAGGCATCCCCACTGTCCTG
CTCTTAGATGTCAGTTGCTTTCTGTTTCTAATCCTGGTGTTTTCCATCATAAGGAGAAGATTCTGGGATT
ATGGCCGCATAGCCCTGGTATCAGAAGCAGGCAGTGAGGCCAGGTTCCAGAGACTGTCCTCTTCCTCCTC
AGGGCAACAAGACTTTGAAAACGAGCTGGGATGCTGTCCTTGGCTGACGGCCATCTTCCGCCTGCATGAC
GACCAGATCCTGGAGTGGTGCGGAGAGGACGCCATCCACTACCTGTCTTTTCAGAGGCACATCATCTTCC
TGCTGGTGGTGATCAGCTTCTTGTCCCTGTGTGTCATCTTGCCTGTCAACCTCTCGGGAGACTTGCTGGG
TAAAGACCCTTACAGCTTTGGGAGGACAACGATAGCTAACCTGCAGACTGACAATGACCTCCTCTGGCTG
CACACTGTCTTCAGCGTCATCTACCTCTTCCTCACGGTGGGCTTCATGTGGCATCACACACGGTCCATCA
GATACAAAGAGGAGAGTCTGGTGAGACAAACCTTGTTCATCACAGGACTCCCCAGAGAAGCCAGAAAGGA
GACTGTGGAGAGCCACTTCCGAGATGCGTATCCCACGTGTGAGGTGGTGGATGTCCAGCTGTGCTACAGC
GTGGCTAAGCTGATCTACCTGTGCAAAGAGAGAAAGAAGACCGAGAAGAGCCTTACCTATTACACAAACC
TGCAGGCGAAGACAGGCCGACGGACCCTCATCAACCCCAAGCCTTGTGGCCAGTTCTGCTGCTGTGAAGT
TCAGGGTTGTGAGCGGGAAGATGCTATTTCTTACTACACTCGAATGAATGACAGCCTGCTGGAGAGGATC
ACAGCCGAAGAGAGCCGGGTCCAGGACCAGCCCCTGGGAATGGCCTTTGTCACCTTCCGTGAGAAGTCCA
TGGCTACCTACATACTGAAAGACTTCAATGCCTGCAAGTGCCAGGGCCTTCGGTGCAAAGGGGAGCCCCA
GCCATCCTCCTATAGCAGAGAGCTCTGTGTCTCCAAGTGGACGGTCACTTTTGCCTCCTATCCTGAGGAC
ATCTGCTGGAAGAACCTCTCCATCCAGGGCGTTCGCTGGTGGCTCCAGTGGCTGGGTATCAACTTCTCTC
TGTTTGTGGTGCTGTTTTTCCTGACCACGCCCTCCATCATTATGTCTACCATGGACAAGTTCAATGTTAC
CAAACCCATCCACGCACTGAATAACCCCGTCATCAGCCAGTTCTTCCCCACACTCCTGCTGAAGTCCTTC
TCTGCGCTGCTTCCGTCCATTGTCTACTACTCCACGCTGCTGGAGTCCCACTGGACAAGGTCAGGGGAAA
ACCGGATCATGGTGTCGAAGGTCTACATATTTTTGATCTTCATGGTGCTGATCCTGCCCTCCCTCGGTCT
CACCAGCTTGGATTTCTTCTTCCGGTGGCTCTTTGACAAAACTTCCTCGGAAACCTCAATCAGGCTAGAG
TGTGTCTTCCTGCCAGACCAGGGTGCCTTCTTTGTGAACTACGTCATCGCCTCAGCCTTCATCGGCAGTG
GCATGGAGCTGTTGCGCCTGCCCGGCCTCATCCTCTATACCTTCCGCATGATCATGGCCAAGACGGCCGC
TGACCGCAGGAATGTTAAGCAGAACCAGGCTTTTGAATACGAGTTTGGAGCCATGTATGCGTGGATGCTG
TGTGTCTTCACCGTCATCATGGCTTACAGCATCACCTGCCCCATTATCGTGCCCTTTGGCCTCATCTACA
TCCTGCTTAAGCACATGGTGGACCGGCATAACCTCTACTTCGCTTACCTCCCGACTAAACTGGAGAAGAG
GATCCACTTCGCCGCCGTGAACCAGGCCCTGGCCGCCCCCATCCTCTGCCTCTTCTGGCTCTTCTTTTTC
TCCTTCCTCCGTCTGGGTCTGACGGCCCCGGCCACGCTCTTCACCTTCCTGGTTGTTCTGCTCACCATCC
TGGCCTGCCTGCTGTACACCTGCTTTGGATGCTTCAAGCACCTCAGCCCATGGAACTACAAGACAGAAGA
ATCAGCTAGTGACAAAGGAAGCGAAGCCGAGGCCCACGTGCCCCCGCCATTCACACCCTATGTGCCTCGG
ATTCTGAACGGTTTGGCCTCAGAGAGGACAGCGTTATCCCCACAGCAGCAGCAGACCTACGGTGCCATCC
GTAACATCAGTGGGACTCTTCCTGGGCAGCCCGTGGCTCAAGATCCTAGTGGCACTGCGGCTTATGCCTA
CCAGGAATCCATGGTGAGCAAGGGCGAGGAGCTGTTCACCGGGGTGGTGCCCATCCTGGTCGAGCTGGAC
GGCGACGTAAACGGCCACAAGTTCAGCGTGTCCGGCGAGGGCGAGGGCGATGCCACCTACGGCAAGCTGA
CCCTGAAGTTCATCTGCACCACCGGCAAGCTGCCCGTGCCCTGGCCCACCCTCGTGACCACCCTGACCTA
CGGCGTGCAGTGCTTCAGCCGCTACCCCGACCACATGAAGCAGCACGACTTCTTCAAGTCCGCCATGCCC
GAAGGCTACGTCCAGGAGCGCACCATCTTCTTCAAGGACGACGGCAACTACAAGACCCGCGCCGAGGTGA
AGTTCGAGGGCGACACCCTGGTGAACCGCATCGAGCTGAAGGGCATCGACTTCAAGGAGGACGGCAACAT
CCTGGGGCACAAGCTGGAGTACAACTACAACAGCCACAACGTCTATATCATGGCCGACAAGCAGAAGAAC
GGCATCAAGGTGAACTTCAAGATCCGCCACAACATCGAGGACGGCAGCGTGCAGCTCGCCGACCACTACC
AGCAGAACACCCCCATCGGCGACGGCCCCGTGCTGCTGCCCGACAACCACTACCTGAGCACCCAGTCCGC
CCTGAGCAAAGACCCCAACGAGAAGCGCGATCACATGGTCCTGCTGGAGTTCGTGACCGCCGCCGGGATC
ACTCTCGGCATGGACGAGCTGTACAAGTAAAGCGGCCGCGACTCTAGATCATAATCAGCCATACCACATT
TGTAGAGGTTTTACTTGCTTTAAAAAACCTCCCACACCTCCCCCTGAACCTGAAACATAAAATGAATGCA
ATTGTTGTTGTTAACTTGTTTATTGCAGCTTATAATGGTTACAAATAAAGCAATAGCATCACAAATTTCA
CAAATAAAGCATTTTTTTCACTGCATTCTAGTTGTGGTTTGTCCAAACTCATCAATGTATCTTAAGGCGT
AAATTGTAAGCGTTAATATTTTGTTAAAATTCGCGTTAAATTTTTGTTAAATCAGCTCATTTTTTAACCA
ATAGGCCGAAATCGGCAAAATCCCTTATAAATCAAAAGAATAGACCGAGATAGGGT
[37 nt withheld, positions 4187-4223]
AAAGAACGTGGACTCCAACGTCAAAGG
[49 nt withheld, positions 4251-4299]
T
[91 nt withheld, positions 4301-4391]
G
[124 nt withheld, positions 4393-4516]
CAGGTGGCACTTTTCGGGGAAATGTGCGCGGAACCCCTATTTGTTTATTTTTCTAAATACATTCAAATAT
GTATCCGCTCATGAGACAATAACCCTGATAAATGCTTCAATAATATTGAAAAAGGAAGAGTCCTGAGGCG
GAAAGAACCAGCTGTGGAATGTGTGTCAGTTAGGGTGTGGAAAGTCCCCAGGCTCCCCAGCAGGCAGAAG
TATGCAAAGCATGCATCTCAATTAGTCAGCAACCAGGTGTGGAAAGTCCCCAGGCTCCCCAGCAGGCAGA
AGTATGCAAAGCATGCATCTCAATTAGTCAGCAACCATAGTCCCGCCCCTAACTCCGCCCATCCCGCCCC
TAACTCCGCCCAGTTCCGCCCATTCTCCGCCCCATGGCTGACTAATTTTTTTTATTTATGCAGAGGCCGA
GGCCGCCTCGGCCTCTGAGCTATTCCAGAAGTAGTGAGGAGGCTTTTTTGGAGGCCTAGGCTTTTGCAAA
GATCGATCAAGAGACAGGATGAGGATCGTTTCGCATGATTGAACAAGATGGATTGCACGCAGGTTCTCCG
GCCGCTTGGGTGGAGAGGCTATTCGGCTATGACTGGGCACAACAGACAATCGGCTGCTCTGATGCCGCCG
TGTTCCGGCTGTCAGCGCAGGGGCGCCCGGTTCTTTTTGTCAAGACCGACCTGTCCGGTGCCCTGAATGA
ACTGCAAGACGAGGCAGCGCGGCTATCGTGGCTGGCCACGACGGGCGTTCCTTGCGCAGCTGTGCTCGAC
GTTGTCACTGAAGCGGGAAGGGACTGGCTGCTATTGGGCGAAGTGCCGGGGCAGGATCTCCTGTCATCTC
ACCTTGCTCCTGCCGAGAAAGTATCCATCATGGCTGATGCAATGCGGCGGCTGCATACGCTTGATCCGGC
TACCTGCCCATTCGACCACCAAGCGAAACATCGCATCGAGCGAGCACGTACTCGGATGGAAGCCGGTCTT
GTCGATCAGGATGATCTGGACGAAGAGCATCAGGGGCTCGCGCCAGCCGAACTGTTCGCCAGGCTCAAGG
CGAGCATGCCCGACGGCGAGGATCTCGTCGTGACCCATGGCGATGCCTGCTTGCCGAATATCATGGTGGA
AAATGGCCGCTTTTCTGGATTCATCGACTGTGGCCGGCTGGGTGTGGCGGACCGCTATCAGGACATAGCG
TTGGCTACCCGTGATATTGCTGAAGAGCTTGGCGGCGAATGGGCTGACCGCTTCCTCGTGCTTTACGGTA
TCGCCGCTCCCGATTCGCAGCGCATCGCCTTCTATCGCCTTCTTGACGAGTTCTTCTGAGCGGGACTCTG
GGGTTCGAAATGACCGACCAAGCGACGCCCAACCTGCCATCACGAGATTTCGATTCCACCGCCGCCTTCT
ATGAAAGGTTGGGCTTCGGAATCGTTTTCCGGGACGCCGGCTGGATGATCCTCCAGCGCGGGGATCTCAT
GCTGGAGTTCTTCGCCCACCCTAGGGGGAGGCTAACTGAAACACGGAAGGAGACAATACCGGAAGGAACC
CGCGCTATGACGGCAATAAAAAGACAGAATAAAACGCACGGTGTTGGGTCGTTTGTTCATAAACGCGGGG
TTCGGTCCCAGGGCTGGCACTCTGTCGATACCCCACCGAGACCCCATTGGGGCCAATACGCCCGCGTTTC
TTCCTTTTCCCCACCCCACCCCCCAAGTTCGGGTGAAGGCCCAGGGCTCGCAGCCAACGTCGGGGCGGCA
GGCCCTGCCATAGCCTCAGGTTACTCATATATACTTTAGATTGATTTAAAACTTCATTTTTAATTTAAAA
GGATCTAGGTGAAGATCCTTTTTGATAATCTCATGACCAAAATCCCTTAACGTGAGTTTTCGTTCCACTG
AGCGTCAGACCCCGTAGAAAAGATCAAAGGATCTTCTTGAGATCCTTTTTTTCTGCGCGTAATCTGCTGC
TTGCAAACAAAAAAACCACCGCTACCAGCGGTGGTTTGTTTGCCGGATCAAGAGCTACCAACTCTTTTTC
CGAAGGTAACTGGCTTCAGCAGAGCGCAGATACCAAATACTGTTCTTCTAGTGTAGCCGTAGTTAGGCCA
CCACTTCAAGAACTCTGTAGCACCGCCTACATACCTCGCTCTGCTAATCCTGTTACCAGTGGCTGCTGCC
AGTGGCGATAAGTCGTGTCTTACCGGGTTGGACTCAAGACGATAGTTACCGGATAAGGCGCAGCGGTCGG
GCTGAACGGGGGGTTCGTGCACACAGCCCAGCTTGGAGCGAACGACCTACACCGAACTGAGATACCTACA
GCGTGAGCTATGAGAAAGCGCCACGCTTCCCGAAGGGAGAAAGGCGGACAGGTATCCGGTAAGCGGCAGG
GTCGGAACAGGAGAGCGCACGAGGGAGCTTCCAGGGGGAAACGCCTGGTATCTTTATAGTCCTGTCGGGT
TTCGCCACCTCTGACTTGAGCGTCGATTTTTGTGATGCTCGTCAGGGGGGCGGAGCCTATGGAAAAACGC
CAGCAACGCGGCCTTTTTACGGTTCCTGGCCTTTTGCTGGCCTTTTGCTCACATGTTCTTTCCTGCGTTA
TCCCCTGATTCTGTGGATAACCGTATTACCGCCATGCAT
